Addgene plasmid #174771: pZA58
Purpose: In planta gene expression
Depositing lab: Sophien Kamoun. Depositing organization: Sainsbury Laboratory, Norwich. Publication: A vector system for fast-forward studies of the HOPZ-ACTIVATED RESISTANCE1 (ZAR1) resistosome in the model plant Nicotiana benthamiana. Harant A, Pai H, Sakai T, Kamoun S, Adachi H. Plant Physiol. 2022 Jan 20;188(1):70-80. doi: 10.1093/plphys/kiab471. PubMed 34633454.
Backbone
  Vector backbone: pICH86988
  Backbone manufacturer: https://www.addgene.org/48076/
  Vector type: Plant Expression
Growth in bacteria
  Bacterial resistance: Kanamycin, 50 μg/mL
  Growth temperature: 37°C
  Growth strain: DH5alpha
  Copy number: High Copy
Gene/Insert
  Gene/Insert name: GG_NbZAR1syn-D481V-4xMyc, Kmr plant selection marker
  Species: N. benthamiana
  Mutation: D481V
  Tag / fusion protein: 4xMyc (C terminal on insert)
  Cloning method: Restriction Enzyme; 5′ cloning site unknown (unknown if destroyed)
Terms and licenses: Academic/Nonprofit Terms; Industry Terms: Not Available to Industry
How to cite: pZA58 was a gift from Sophien Kamoun (Addgene plasmid # 174771 ; http://n2t.net/addgene:174771 ; RRID:Addgene_174771)
