[The description below was written by a language model from this plasmid's Addgene catalogue record and pLannotate feature annotations shown in this document.]
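Description:
pZA58 is a binary T-DNA plant expression vector built on the pICH86988 backbone, a Golden Gate-compatible acceptor, and intended for in planta gene expression. Delivery is presumably via Agrobacterium, given the T-DNA borders and broad-host-range replication functions. In E. coli it is maintained at high copy through a ColE1/pUC-type origin. The pVS1 oriV, RepA replication protein and StaA stability protein support replication and stable maintenance in Agrobacterium. Bacterial selection is by kanamycin, conferred by an aphA-3 aminoglycoside phosphotransferase gene in the backbone, outside the nopaline-type left and right border repeats. A short incP oriV fragment is also annotated in the backbone.

Two cassettes lie between the borders. Next to the left border, a NOS promoter drives nptII (neo) followed by the NOS terminator, giving the kanamycin plant selection marker named in the record. Downstream, a CaMV 35S promoter with the TMV Ω translational enhancer leader drives a synthetic Nicotiana benthamiana ZAR1 coding sequence (NbZAR1syn). This carries the D481V substitution and a C-terminal 4xMyc epitope tag, and is terminated by the octopine synthase terminator. The annotation software labels this open reading frame by its Arabidopsis homologue (RPP13L4/ZAR1) and detects only a fragment of the Myc repeats. A CaMV fragment annotated upstream of the 35S promoter probably reflects extended viral promoter sequence rather than an intended coding region. ZAR1 is an NLR immune receptor that assembles into a resistosome. The record does not state the effect of D481V, although the associated work concerns functional studies of the ZAR1 resistosome in N. benthamiana. The Myc tag allows immunodetection of the expressed protein.
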