Features (pLannotate 1.2.2; 19 found; start..end, strand, type, name):
     32..56      +  misc_feature   RB T-DNA repeat: right border repeat from nopaline C58 T-DNA
    179..767     -  rep_origin     ori: high-copy-number ColE1/pMB1/pBR322/pUC origin of replication
    938..1732    -  CDS            KanR: aminoglycoside phosphotransferase; aphA-3; confers resistance to kanamycin
   1733..1837    -  promoter       AmpR promoter: bla
   1854..1914    -  rep_origin     oriV (fragment): incP origin of replication
   2120..2314    -  rep_origin     pVS1 oriV: origin of replication for the Pseudomonas plasmid pVS1 (Heeb et al., 2000)
   2380..3453    -  CDS            pVS1 RepA: replication protein from the Pseudomonas plasmid pVS1 (Heeb et al., 2000)
   3882..4511    -  CDS            pVS1 StaA: stability protein from the Pseudomonas plasmid pVS1 (Heeb et al., 2000)
   4775..4799    +  misc_feature   LB T-DNA repeat: left border repeat from nopaline C58 T-DNA
   5009..5192    +  promoter       NOS promoter: nopaline synthase promoter NOS promoter
   5213..6004    +  CDS            neo: KKA2_KLEPN - Also known as kan, nptII. Experimental evidence at protein level: Swiss-Prot protein existence level 1. Resistance to kanamycin, neomycin, paromomycin, ribostamycin, butirosin and gentamicin B. From Klebsiella pneumoniae.
   6033..6285    +  terminator     NOS terminator: nopaline synthase terminator and poly(A) signal
   6311..7117    +  CDS            IBMP_CAMVB (fragment): Experimental evidence at protein level: Swiss-Prot protein existence level 1. Enhances the ribosomal termination-reinitiation event leading to the translation of major open reading frames on the polycistronic viral RNAs. From Cauliflower mosaic virus (strain Bari 1) (CaMV).
   7301..7646    +  promoter       CaMV 35S promoter: strong constitutive promoter from cauliflower mosaic virus
   7598..7644    +  promoter       minimal CaMV 35S promoter: minimal 35S promoter from cauliflower mosaic virus
   7675..7728    +  misc_feature   TMV Ω: translational enhancer from the tobacco mosaic virus 5'-leader sequence (Gallie et al., 1988)
   7737..10256   +  CDS            RPP13L4: R13L4_ARATH - Also known as ZAR1 From Arabidopsis thaliana (Mouse-ear cress).
  10278..10300   +  CDS            13xMyc (fragment): 13 tandem Myc epitope tags
  10408..11115   +  terminator     OCS terminator: octopine synthase terminator
>Addgene plasmid #174771 | pZA58 | addgene full sequence | sequence record 344759 | Addgene NGS Result
GGGACACGAAGTGGTTTAAACTATCAGTGTTTGACAGGATATATTGGCGGGTAAACCTAAGAGAAAAGAG
CGTTTATTAGAATAATCGGATATTTAAAAGGGCGTGAAAAGGTTTATCCGTTCGTCCATTTGTATGTGCC
AACCACAGGAACCGTAAAAAGGCCGCGTTGCTGGCGTTTTTCCATAGGCTCCGCCCCCCTGACGAGCATC
ACAAAAATCGACGCTCAAGTCAGAGGTGGCGAAACCCGACAGGACTATAAAGATACCAGGCGTTTCCCCC
TGGAAGCTCCCTCGTGCGCTCTCCTGTTCCGACCCTGCCGCTTACCGGATACCTGTCCGCCTTTCTCCCT
TCGGGAAGCGTGGCGCTTTCTCATAGCTCACGCTGTAGGTATCTCAGTTCGGTGTAGGTCGTTCGCTCCA
AGCTGGGCTGTGTGCACGAACCCCCCGTTCAGCCCGACCGCTGCGCCTTATCCGGTAACTATCGTCTTGA
GTCCAACCCGGTAAGACACGACTTATCGCCACTGGCAGCAGCCACTGGTAACAGGATTAGCAGAGCGAGG
TATGTAGGCGGTGCTACAGAGTTCTTGAAGTGGTGGCCTAACTACGGCTACACTAGAAGGACAGTATTTG
GTATCTGCGCTCTGCTGAAGCCAGTTACCTTCGGAAAAAGAGTTGGTAGCTCTTGATCCGGCAAACAAAC
CACCGCTGGTAGCGGTGGTTTTTTTGTTTGCAAGCAGCAGATTACGCGCAGAAAAAAAGGATCTCAAGAA
GATCCTTTGATCTTTTCTACGGGGTCTGACGCTCAGTGGAACGAAAACTCACGTTAAGGGATTTTGGTCA
TGAGATTATCAAAAAGGATCTTCACCTAGATCCTTTTAAATTAAAAATGAAGTTTTAAATCAATCTAAAG
TATATATGAGTAAACTTGGTCTGACAGCTAAAACAATTCATCCAGTAAAATATAATATTTTATTTTCTCC
CAATCAGGCTTGATCCCCAGTAAGTCAAAAAATAGCTCGACATACTGTTCTTCCCCGATATCCTCCCTGA
TCGACCGGACGCAGAAGGCAATGTCATACCACTTGTCCGCCCTGCCGCTTCTCCCAAGATCAATAAAGCC
ACTTACTTTGCCATCTTTCACAAAGATGTTGCTGTCTCCCAGGTCGCCGTGGGAAAAGACAAGTTCCTCT
TCGGGCTTTTCCGTCTTTAAAAAATCATACAGCTCGCGCGGATCTTTAAATGGAGTGTCCTCTTCCCAGT
TTTCGCAATCCACATCGGCCAGATCGTTATTCAGTAAGTAATCCAATTCGGCTAAGCGGCTGTCTAAGCT
ATTCGTATAGGGACAATCCGATATGTCGATGGAGTGAAAGAGCCTGATGCACTCCGCATACAGCTCGATA
ATCTTTTCAGGGCTTTGTTCATCTTCATACTCTTCCGAGCAAAGGACGCCATCGGCCTCACTCATGAGCA
GATTGCTCCAGCCATCATGCCGTTCAAAGTGCAGGACCTTTGGAACAGGCAGCTTTCCTTCCAGCCATAG
CATCATGTCCTTTTCCCGTTCCACATCATAGGTGGTCCCTTTATACCGGCTGTCCGTCATTTTTAAATAT
AGGTTTTCATTTTCTCCCACCAGCTTATATACCTTAGCAGGAGACATTCCTTCCGTATCTTTTGCGCAGC
GGTATTTTTCGATCAGTTTTTTCAATTCCGGTGATATTCTCATTTTAGCCATACTCTTCCTTTTTCAATA
TTATTGAAGCATTTATCAAGGTTATTGTCTCATGAGCGGATACATATTTGAATGTATTTAGAAAAATAAA
CAAATAGGGGTTCCGCGCACGAATTGGCCAGCGCTGCCATTTTTGGGGTGAGGCCGTTCGCGGCCGAGGG
GCGCAGCCCCTGGGGGGATGGGAGCTCGGTGCCTTGATGTGGGCGCCGGCGGTCGAGTGGCGACGGCGCG
GCTTGTCCGCGCCCTGGTAGATTGCCTGGCCGTAGGCCAGCCATTTTTGAGCGGCCAGCGGCCGCGATAG
GCCGACGCGAAGCGGCGGGGCGTAGGGAGCGCAGCGACCGAAGGGTAGGCGCTTTTTGCAGCTCTTCGGC
TGTGCGCTGGCCAGACAGTTATGCACAGGCCAGGCGGGTTTTAAGAGTTTTAATAAGTTTTAAAGAGTTT
TAGGCGGAAAAATCGCCTTTTTTCTCTTTTATATCAGTCACTTACATGTGTGACCGGTTCCCAATGTACG
GCTTTGGGTTCCCAATGTACGGGTTCCGGTTCCCAATGTACGGCTTTGGGTTCCCAATGTACGTGCTATC
CACAGGAAAGAAGCTTTTTCGACCTTTTTCCCCTGCTAGGGCAATTTGCCCTAGCATCTGCTCCGTACAT
TAGGAACCGGCGGATGCTTCGCCCTCGATCAGGTTGCGGTAGCGCATGACTAGGATCGGGCCAGCCTGCC
CCGCCTCCTCCTTCAAATCGTACTCCGGCAGGTCATTTGACCCGATCAGCTTGCGCACGGTGAAACAGAA
CTTCTTGAACTCTCCGGCGCTGCCACTGCGTTCGTAGATCGTCTTGAACAACCATCTGGCTTCTGCCTTG
CCTGCGGCGCGGCGTGCCAGGCGGTAGAGAAAACGGCCGATGCCGGGATCGATCAAAAAGTAATCGGGGT
GAACCGTCAGCACGTCCGGGTTCTTGCCTTCTGTGATCTCGCGGTACATCCAATCAGCTAGCTCGATCTC
GATGTACTCCGGCCGCCCGGTTTCGCTCTTTACGATCTTGTAGCGGCTAATCAAGGCTTCACCCTCGGAT
ACCGTCACCAGGCGGCCGTTCTTGGCCTTCTTCGTACGCTGCATGGCAACGTGCGTGGTGTTTAACCGAA
TGCAGGTTTCTACCAGGTCGTCTTTCTGCTTTCCGCCATCGGCTCGCCGGCAGAACTTGAGTACGTCCGC
AACGTGTGGACGGAACACGCGGCCGGGCTTGTCTCCCTTCCCTTCCCGGTATCGGTTCATGGATTCGGTT
AGATGGGAAACCGCCATCAGTACCAGGTCGTAATCCCACACACTGGCCATGCCGGCCGGCCCTGCGGAAA
CCTCTACGTGCCCGTCTGGAAGCTCGTAGCGGATCACCTCGCCAGCTCGTCGGTCACGCTTCGACAGACG
GAAAACGGCCACGTCCATGATGCTGCGACTATCGCGGGTGCCCACGTCATAGAGCATCGGAACGAAAAAA
TCTGGTTGCTCGTCGCCCTTGGGCGGCTTCCTAATCGACGACGCACCGGCTGCCGGCGGTTGCCGGGATT
CTTTGCGGATTCGATCAGCGGCCGCTTGCCACGATTCACCGGGGCGTGCTTCTGCCTCGATGCGTTGCCG
CTGGGCGGCCTGCGCGGCCTTCAACTTCTCCACCAGGTCATCACCCAGCGCCGCGCCGATTTGTACCGGG
CCGGATGGTTTGCGACCGCTCACGCCGATTCCTCGGGCTTGGGGGTTCCAGTGCCATTGCAGGGCCGGCA
GACAACCCAGCCGCTTACGCCTGGCCAACCGCCCGTTCCTCCACACATGGGGCATTCCACGGCGTCGGTG
CCTGGTTGTTCTTGATTTTCCATGCCGCCTCCTTTAGCCGCTAAAATTCATCTACTCATTTATTCATTTG
CTCATTTACTCTGGTAGCTGCGCGATGTATTCAGATAGCAGCTCGGTAATGGTCTTGCCTTGGCGTACCG
CGTACATCTTCAGCTTGGTGTGATCCTCCGCCGGCAACTGAAAGTTGACCCGCTTCATGGCTGGCGTGTC
TGCCAGGCTGGCCAACGTTGCAGCCTTGCTGCTGCGTGCGCTCGGACGGCCGGCACTTAGCGTGTTTGTG
CTTTTGCTCATTTTCTCTTTACCTCATTAACTCAAATGAGTTTTGATTTAATTTCAGCGGCCAGCGCCTG
GACCTCGCGGGCAGCGTCGCCCTCGGGTTCTGATTCAAGAACGGTTGTGCCGGCGGCGGCAGTGCCTGGG
TAGCTCACGCGCTGCGTGATACGGGACTCAAGAATGGGCAGCTCGTACCCGGCCAGCGCCTCGGCAACCT
CACCGCCGATGCGCGTGCCTTTGATCGCCCGCGACACGACAAAGGCCGCTTGTAGCCTTCCATCCGTGAC
CTCAATGCGCTGCTTAACCAGCTCCACCAGGTCGGCGGTGGCCCATATGTCGTAAGGGCTTGGCTGCACC
GGAATCAGCACGAAGTCGGCTGCCTTGATCGCGGACACAGCCAAGTCCGCCGCCTGGGGCGCTCCGTCGA
TCACTACGAAGTCGCGCCGGCCGATGGCCTTCACGTCGCGGTCAATCGTCGGGCGGTCGATGCCGACAAC
GGTTAGCGGTTGATCTTCCCGCACGGCCGCCCAATCGCGGGCACTGCCCTGGGGATCGGAATCGACTAAC
AGAACATCGGCCCCGGCGAGTTGCAGGGCGCGGGCTAGATGGGTTGCGATGGTCGTCTTGCCTGACCCGC
CTTTCTGGTTAAGTACAGCGATAACCTTCATGCGTTCCCCTTGCGTATTTGTTTATTTACTCATCGCATC
ATATACGCAGCGACCGCATGACGCAAGCTGTTTTACTCAAATACACATCACCTTTTTAGACGGCGGCGCT
CGGTTTCTTCAGCGGCCAAGCTGGCCGGCCAGGCCGCCAGCTTGGCATCAGACAAACCGGCCAGGATTTC
ATGCAGCCGCACGGCTGATGGGCTGCCTGTATCGAGTGGTGATTTTGTGCCGAGCTGCCGGTCGGGGAGC
TGTTGGCTGGCTGGTGGCAGGATATATTGTGGTGTAAACAAATTGACGCTTAGACAACTTAATAACACAT
TGCGGACGTTTTTAATGTACTGGGGTGGATGCAGTGGGCCCCACTCTGTGTGCCGAATTCGGATCCGGAG
AGCGGAGAATTAAGGGAGTCACGTTATGACCCCCGCCGATGACGCGGGACAAGCCGTTTTACGTTTGGAA
CTGACAGAACCGCAACGTTGAAGGAGCCACTCAGCCGCGGGTTTCTGGAGTTTAATGAGCTAAGCACATA
CGTCAGAAACCATTATTGCGCGTTCAAAAGTCGCCTAAGGTCACTATCAGCTAGCAAATATTTCTTGTCA
AAAATGCTCCACTGACGTTCCATAAATTCCCCTCGGTATCCAATTAGAGTCTCATATTCACTCTCAATCC
AAATAATCTGCACCGGATCTGGATCGTTTCGCATGATTGAACAAGATGGATTGCACGCAGGTTCTCCGGC
CGCTTGGGTGGAGAGGCTATTCGGCTATGACTGGGCACAACAGACAATCGGCTGCTCTGATGCCGCCGTG
TTCCGGCTGTCAGCGCAGGGGCGCCCGGTTCTTTTTGTCAAGACCGACCTGTCCGGTGCCCTGAATGAAC
TCCAGGACGAGGCAGCGCGGCTATCGTGGCTGGCCACGACGGGCGTTCCTTGCGCAGCTGTGCTCGACGT
TGTCACTGAAGCGGGAAGGGACTGGCTGCTATTGGGCGAAGTGCCGGGGCAGGATCTCCTGTCATCTCAC
CTTGCTCCTGCCGAGAAAGTATCCATCATGGCTGATGCAATGCGGCGGCTGCATACGCTTGATCCGGCTA
CCTGCCCATTCGACCACCAAGCGAAACATCGCATCGAGCGAGCACGTACTCGGATGGAAGCCGGTCTTGT
CGATCAGGATGATCTGGACGAAGAGCATCAGGGGCTCGCGCCAGCCGAACTGTTCGCCAGGCTCAAGGCG
CGTATGCCCGACGGCGAGGATCTCGTCGTGACTCATGGCGATGCCTGCTTGCCGAATATCATGGTGGAAA
ATGGCCGCTTTTCTGGATTCATCGACTGTGGCCGGCTGGGTGTGGCGGACCGCTATCAGGACATAGCGTT
GGCTACCCGTGATATTGCTGAAGAGCTTGGCGGCGAATGGGCTGACCGCTTCCTCGTGCTTTACGGTATC
GCCGCTCCCGATTCGCAGCGCATCGCCTTCTATCGCCTTCTTGACGAGTTCTTCTGAGCGGGTCTGGATC
TAGAGTCAAGCAGATCGTTCAAACATTTGGCAATAAAGTTTCTTAAGATTGAATCCTGTTGCCGGTCTTG
CGATGATTATCATATAATTTCTGTTGAATTACGTTAAGCATGTAATAATTAACATGTAATGCATGACGTT
ATTTATGAGATGGGTTTTTATGATTAGAGTCCCGCAATTATACATTTAATACGCGATAGAAAACAAAATA
TAGCGCGCAAACTAGGATAAATTATCGCGCGCGGTGTCATCTATGTTACTAGATCGACGCTGCAAGAATT
CAAGCTTGGAGGAATTCCAATCCCACAAAAATCTGAGCTTAACAGCACAGTTGCTCCTCTCAGAGCAGAA
TCGGGTATTCAACACCCTCATATCAACTACTACGTTGTGTATAACGGTCCACATGCCGGTATATACGATG
ACTGGGGTTGTACAAAGGCGGCAACAAACGGCGTTCCCGGAGTTGCACACAAGAAATTTGCCACTATTAC
AGAGGCAAGAGCAGCAGCTGACGCGTACACAACAAGTCAGCAAACAGACAGGTTGAACTTCATCCCCAAA
GGAGAAGCTCAACTCAAGCCCAAGAGCTTTGCTAAGGCCCTAACAAGCCCACCAAAGCAAAAAGCCCACT
GGCTCACGCTAGGAACCAAAAGGCCCAGCAGTGATCCAGCCCCAAAAGAGATCTCCTTTGCCCCGGAGAT
TACAATGGACGATTTCCTCTATCTTTACGATCTAGGAAGGAAGTTCGAAGGTGAAGGTGACGACACTATG
TTCACCACTGATAATGAGAAGGTTAGCCTCTTCAATTTCAGAAAGAATGCTGACCCACAGATGGTTAGAG
AGGCCTACGCAGCAAGTCTCATCAAGACGATCTACCCGAGTAACAATCTCCAGGAGATCAAATACCTTCC
CAAGAAGGTTAAAGATGCAGTCAAAAGATTCAGGACTAATTGCATCAAGAACACAGAGAAAGACATATTT
CTCAAGATCAGAAGTACTATTCCAGTATGGACGATTCAAGGCTTGCTTCATAAACCAAGGCAAGTAATAG
AGATTGGAGTCTCTAAAAAGGTAGTTCCTACTGAATCTAAGGCCATGCATGGAGTCTAAGATTCAAATCG
AGGATCTAACAGAACTCGCCGTCAAGACTGGCGAACAGTTCATACAGAGTCTTTTACGACTCAATGACAA
GAAGAAAATCTTCGTCAACATGGTGGAGCACGACACTCTGGTCTACTCCAAAAATGTCAAAGATACAGTC
TCAGAAGATCAAAGGGCTATTGAGACTTTTCAACAAAGGATAATTTCGGGAAACCTCCTCGGATTCCATT
GCCCAGCTATCTGTCACTTCATCGAAAGGACAGTAGAAAAGGAAGGTGGCTCCTACAAATGCCATCATTG
CGATAAAGGAAAGGCTATCATTCAAGATCTCTCTGCCGACAGTGGTCCCAAAGATGGACCCCCACCCACG
AGGAGCATCGTGGAAAAAGAAGAGGTTCCAACCACGTCTACAAAGCAAGTGGATTGATGTGACATCTCCA
CTGACGTAAGGGATGACGCACAATCCCACTATCCTTCGCAAGACCCTTCCTCTATATAAGGAAGTTCATT
TCATTTGGAGAGGACACGCTCGAGTATAAGAGCTCATTTTTACAACAATTACCAACAACAACAAACAACA
AACAACATTACAATTACATTTACAATTATCGATACAATGGTTGATGCTGTTGTTACAGTTTTTCTTGAAA
AGCTTCTTCATGTTCTTACTGAAGAATCTAGATTTTTGACTAAGTATAGACAACAGTTCGAGAAGCTTAA
GAACGAACTTCTTTTCATGCAGTCTTTCCTTAAGGACGCTGAAAGACTTAAAAGAAAGAATAACACTTTG
AAGGGTGTGATGTCTTGCCTTAGGGACTTGATCTTCGAGGCTGAGGAGATCTTGGAGGATTGCCAGAACC
AGTCTGCTGACTCTGATAGAGCTACTACTTGCTTCCACCCTAAGAGGTTGTCTCTTAGGCACCAGACTGG
AAAGTGTCTTGCAAAGATTAATGATAGGATTTCTGAAATTAAGCAGAATATTTCTACATATCTTGGTGTG
CCTCTTTTGGAGGAGGGTTCTATGGAGGCTCACAATAACCTTATGTCTAGATGGACATCTTCCCTTTATG
ACCACACTCAGGTAGTTGGTTTGGAAGGTGACACTGAGAAGATAAAGGATTGGCTATTTGAAGCAAGAGA
TGGTTTACTTACCATTGCATTTGTGGGTATGGGAGGACTTGGTAAAACCACTCTTGCTCAGAAAGTTTTC
AATGACAAAAGGGTGGAGGATCACTTGGAGAGGAGGATTTGGGTGTCTGTTTCTCAAACATTTACTGAGG
AACAAGTCATGAGAAGCATATTGAGGAGTTTAGGAGATGCATGTGTTGGTGATGACCAGTGTGAACTGTT
AAGAAAAATAAACCAGTACCTTTTGGGAAAGAGGTTTTTGATTGTTATGGATGATGTTTGGAGCTGGGAC
AATGCCTGGTGGCAAAAAATCTATACTGGACTGCCCAAAGGAAATGGGAGCACTGTTATTGTAACAACGA
GAAATGAGCTAGTCGCTCGCAAGATGGGAGTTACAGAAGCAAGAATACATTGGCCAAAATTCCTCAATGA
GCACTACAGTTGGTTACTATTCCGGAAGATTGCATTTGCAGGAAGTGCAGGTGAATGCCATTTCCCCGAG
TTGGAGGACGTGGGAAAGGAGATTGTGGAAAAATGCAAGGGACTTCCTTTAGCAATCAAAGCAGTAGGAG
GAGTGATGCTTTGCAAGCCATCTTACTATCACGAATGGAGGCGTATTTCAAATCATTTCCGTGATGAATT
GAAAGAAAATGATGACTCAGTGATGGCCTCACTACAGTTGAGCTATGATGAACTCCCTCCTTACTTGAAA
TCCTGTTTCCTCTGTTTTTCACTCTTTCCTGAGGATTGTGTCATACCAAAAGACCAACTGATCCGTTGGT
GGATTGGAGAAGGTTTCATACCTCTGAGAAGTGGTAGGTTATCGACTGAAGTGGGAGAAGATTGTTTCTC
ACAACTATCCAATCGGTGTTTGATAGAAGTTGTTGATAAGGCTTACAATGGTGTGATCCACACATGCAAA
ATGCATGTTATGGTTCGTGACTTGGTGATCAAATTAGCCGAGGATGATGCATTTTTCACCCCAGCTGATG
CAACTTGTCGGCATTTGGGTATTAAGAGTGAGATGAATTGGAAGCAACTATTGAGCAATCAAAAATTACG
AGCACTGCTAACAACCACCAAGAGTGGTGAAGTTAACAAAATCCATTCCGACATTGCCAAGAAGCTGTGC
AAGAGTCGACACCTCCAAGTATTGGATCTGTCAAAATCAATTTTCGATGTGCCTCTTTCAAGTTTGTTGG
AAGGAATTGGATCTGCTAAGCAGCTCACTTATCTCAGTTTAAGCAATACACATCCAATGATTGGAGTTCC
AGCTTCCATATCCAAGCTTGAAAAATTACAGATTTTGGATTTCAGCTATTGCCAAAATATGAAAATGCTC
CCCTCTTGCGTTCTGACATTTGAGGAACTTGCTGTTTTGGATGTGAACAACTGTGGTTCCCTTGAGTACC
TTCCAAAAGGATTAAGTAGGCTTTCCAATCTTCAAGTATTGCTTGGGTTTAAGCCTGCAAAATTAAGCCA
ACCAGGAGGTTGTCGTATTGCTGAGCTCAGAAGCCTGACTCGACTCAGAACTCTCAGTTTAAGACTAACC
GAAAATGAGGAGATTGGAGACGATGAGGGGAACGCACTGGTAGATCTCCAAGAACTTCAATTTTTAACAA
TAAGTTGCTTTGGCAGTCAAGATAATGGACTTGCGACAAAACTTGGTAGACTTTATCCTCCACGACAACT
CCACGAGCTGATTCTCAAATTTTATCCAAGTAAGACAAGTCCTGAATGGCTTAACCCCAATCTCTCCCCC
ATGTTGCGATATTTATCAATCATCTCTGGTGATATTACACAAATGCACGAGAACTTCTGGGGTGATGGTA
GTACTGCTTGGAAAATTGAGGGCTTAATGTTGGAATCTTTATCGGATTTGAGATTGGAATGGTCAGCAAT
GCATCAAGTCATGCCTTCGTTAAGAATACTCAAGGTTAGCTGGTGCCCTGAGTTGGAGTCATTTCCAATT
GAAGATGCAGGGTTTAGAGGGGGTCTATGGAAGAAGGAAGAACATAGGAACGGTTCGGAACAAAAGTTGA
TCTCTGAAGAGGACCTTGAGCAGAAATTGATCTCTGAGGAAGATCTTGAGCAGAAGCTTATCTCAGAGGA
GGATTTGGAGCAAAAACTTATTTCTGAAGAGGACCTTTGAGCTTGTCCTGCTTTAATGAGATATGCGAGA
AGCCTATGATCGCATGATATTTGCTTTCAATTCTGTTGTGCACGTTGTAAAAAACCTGAGCATGTGTAGC
TCAGATCCTTACCGCCGGTTTCGGTTCATTCTAATGAATATATCACCCGTTACTATCGTATTTTTATGAA
TAATATTCTCCGTTCAATTTACTGATTGTACCCTACTACTTATATGTACAATATTAAAATGAAAACAATA
TATTGTGCTGAATAGGTTTATAGCGACATCTATGATAGAGCGCCACAATAACAAACAATTGCGTTTTATT
ATTACAAATCCAATTTTAAAAAAAGCGGCAGAACCGGTCAAACCTAAAAGACTGATTACATAAATCTTAT
TCAAATTTCAAAAGTGCCCCAGGGGCTAGTATCTACGACACACCGAGCGGCGAACTAATAACGCTCACTG
AAGGGAACTCCGGTTCCCCGCCGGCGCGCATGGGTGAGATTCCTTGAAGTTGAGTATTGGCCGTCCGCTC
TACCGAAAGTTACGGGCACCATTCAACCCGGTCCAGCACGGCGGCCGGGTAACCGACTTGCTGCCCCGAG
AATTATGCAGCATTTTTTTGGTGTATGTGGGCCCCAAATGAAGTGCAGGTCAAACCTTGACAGTGACGAC
AAATCGTTGGGCGGGTCCAGGGCGAATTTTGCGACAACATGTCGAGGCTCAGCAGGACCGCTACTAGAGG
ATGCACATGTGACCGA
